Addgene plasmid #98920: pKL004
Purpose: Constitutively expresses the calcium sensor GCaMP6f tethered to mRuby3 under the Sigma 70 promoter in E. coli.
Depositing lab: Joel Kralj. Depositing organization: University of Colorado, Boulder. Publication: Voltage-gated calcium flux mediates Escherichia coli mechanosensation. Bruni GN, Weekley RA, Dodd BJT, Kralj JM. Proc Natl Acad Sci U S A. 2017 Aug 29;114(35):9445-9450. doi: 10.1073/pnas.1703084114. Epub 2017 Aug 14. PubMed 28808010.
Backbone
  Vector backbone: BB118
  Backbone manufacturer: Bio Bricks - iGem parts combined by Ben Dodd
  Backbone size w/o insert (bp): 2384
  Total vector size (bp): 4487
  Vector type: Bacterial Expression
Growth in bacteria
  Bacterial resistance: Ampicillin, 100 μg/mL
  Growth temperature: 37°C
  Growth strain: DH5alpha
  Growth instructions: ColE1 origin; Depositor recommends BW25113 for expression
  Copy number: High Copy
Gene/Insert
  Gene/Insert name: GCaMP6f tethered to mRuby
  Species: Synthetic
  Insert size (bp): 2100
  Promoter: BBa_J23118 - Strong Constitutive
  Tag / fusion protein: mRuby3 (C terminal on insert); His (N terminal on insert)
  Cloning method: Gibson Cloning
  Sequencing primers: 5′ tgccacctgacgtctaagaa; 3′ attaccgcctttgagtgagc
Terms and licenses: Academic/Nonprofit Terms; Industry Terms: Not Available to Industry
How to cite: pKL004 was a gift from Joel Kralj (Addgene plasmid # 98920 ; http://n2t.net/addgene:98920 ; RRID:Addgene_98920)
