[The description below was written by a language model from this plasmid's Addgene catalogue record and pLannotate feature annotations shown in this document.]
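Description:
pKL004 is a high-copy bacterial expression plasmid of about 4.5 kb, built on BB118, a backbone assembled from BioBrick/iGEM registry parts. It replicates in E. coli from a ColE1/pUC-type origin and is selected with ampicillin through a β-lactamase gene driven by its own bla promoter. The record notes DH5alpha as the propagation strain and BW25113 as the depositor's preferred expression host.

The payload is a synthetic insert of roughly 2.1 kb, introduced by Gibson assembly, that encodes the fast genetically encoded calcium indicator GCaMP6f tethered at its C terminus to the red fluorescent protein mRuby3, with a His tag listed at the N terminus. Transcription is constitutive from a sigma-70-dependent Anderson-series promoter, which the catalogue gives as BBa_J23118. The automated annotation labels this region as a fragment of the closely related J23119 promoter, sitting just after a BioBrick prefix. A fragment of the phage T7 gene 10 ribosome binding site precedes the GCaMP6f reading frame, which spans the numbering origin of the circular sequence and is followed shortly by the mRuby3 coding sequence. Downstream lie a 5S rRNA segment and a partial rrnB T1 terminator, and another putative terminator sits between the resistance cassette and the promoter. The His tag is not separately annotated in the feature table.

Because mRuby3 fluorescence does not depend on calcium, the fusion can provide a red reference signal alongside the green, calcium-responsive GCaMP6f signal. The plasmid was deposited with work on voltage-gated calcium flux and mechanosensation in E. coli, where it serves to image intracellular calcium dynamics in living bacteria.
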