Features (pLannotate 1.2.2; 11 found; start..end, strand, type, name):
   1378..2088    +  CDS            mRuby3: mRuby3 is a basic (constitutively fluorescent) red fluorescent protein published in 2016, derived from Entacmaea quadricolor. It has low acid sensitivity.
   2195..2310    +  ncRNA          5S rRNA: Accession: RF00001 - 5S ribosomal RNA
   2314..2351    +  terminator     rrnB T1 terminator (fragment): transcription terminator T1 from the E. coli rrnB gene
   2529..3117    -  rep_origin     ori: high-copy-number ColE1/pMB1/pBR322/pUC origin of replication
   3288..4148    -  CDS            AmpR: β-lactamase; bla; confers resistance to ampicillin, carbenicillin, and related antibiotics
   4149..4253    -  promoter       AmpR promoter: bla
   4343..4386    -  terminator     bacterial terminator: putative bacterial transcription terminator
   4389..4410    +  misc_feature   BioBrick prefix: BioBrick prefix for parts that do not start with "ATG"
   4411..4436    +  promoter       J23119(SpeI) promoter (fragment): bacterial promoter (Registry of Standard Biological Parts BBa J23119) modified to end with an SpeI site
   4447..4464    +  RBS            RBS (fragment): efficient ribosome binding site from bacteriophage T7 gene 10 (Olins and Rangwala, 1989)
   4476..1341    +  CDS            GCaMP6f (across the origin): improved fluorescent protein-based calcium sensor (Chen et al., 2013)
>Addgene plasmid #98920 | pKL004 | addgene full sequence | sequence record 189873 | Addgene NGS Result
CATCATCATCATCATCATGGTATGGCTAGCATGACTGGTGGACAGCAAATGGGTCGGGATCTGTACGACG
ATGACGATAAGGATCTCGCCACCATGGTCGACTCATCACGTCGTAAGTGGAATAAGACAGGTCACGCAGT
CAGAGCTATAGGTCGGCTGAGCTCACTCGAGAACGTCTATATCAAGGCCGACAAGCAGAAGAACGGCATC
AAGGCGAACTTCAAGATCCGCCACAACATCGAGGACGGCGGCGTGCAGCTCGCCTACCACTACCAGCAGA
ACACCCCCATCGGCGACGGCCCCGTGCTGCTGCCCGACAACCACTACCTGAGCGTGCAGTCCAAACTTTC
GAAAGACCCCAACGAGAAGCGCGATCACATGGTCCTGCTGGAGTTCGTGACCGCCGCCGGGATCACTCTC
GGCATGGACGAGCTGTACAAGGGCGGTACCGGAGGGAGCATGGTGAGCAAGGGCGAGGAGCTGTTCACCG
GGGTGGTGCCCATCCTGGTCGAGCTGGACGGCGACGTAAACGGCCACAAGTTCAGCGTGTCCGGCGAGGG
TGAGGGCGATGCCACCTACGGCAAGCTGACCCTGAAGTTCATCTGCACCACCGGCAAGCTGCCCGTGCCC
TGGCCCACCCTCGTGACCACCCTGACCTACGGCGTGCAGTGCTTCAGCCGCTACCCCGACCACATGAAGC
AGCACGACTTCTTCAAGTCCGCCATGCCCGAAGGCTACATCCAGGAGCGCACCATCTTCTTCAAGGACGA
CGGCAACTACAAGACCCGCGCCGAGGTGAAGTTCGAGGGCGACACCCTGGTGAACCGCATCGAGCTGAAG
GGCATCGACTTCAAGGAGGACGGCAACATCCTGGGGCACAAGCTGGAGTACAACCTGCCGGACCAACTGA
CTGAAGAGCAGATCGCAGAATTTAAAGAGGAATTCTCCCTATTTAACAAGGACGGGGATGGGACAATAAC
AACCAAGGAGCTGGGGACGGTGATGCGGTCTCTGGGGCAGAACCCCACAGAAGCAGAGCTGCAGGACATG
ATCAATGAAGTAGATGCCGACGGTGACGGCACAATCGACTTCCCTGAGTTCCTGACAATGATGGCAAGAA
AAATGAAATACAGGGACACGGAAGAAGAAATTAGAGAAGCGTTCGGTGTGTTTGATAAGGATGGCAATGG
CTACATCAGTGCAGCAGAGCTTCGCCACGTGATGACAAACCTTGGAGAGAAGTTAACAGATGAAGAGGTT
GATGAAATGATCAGGGAAGCAGACATCGATGGGGATGGTCAGGTAAACTACGAAGAGTTTGTACAAATGA
TGACAGCGAAGGGTGGATCCGGTGGTAGCGGTGGTAGCGGTGGATCCATGGTGTCTAAGGGCGAAGAGCT
GATCAAGGAAAATATGCGTATGAAGGTGGTCATGGAAGGTTCGGTCAACGGCCACCAATTCAAATGCACA
GGTGAAGGAGAAGGCAGACCGTACGAGGGAACTCAAACCATGAGGATCAAAGTCATCGAGGGAGGACCCC
TGCCATTTGCCTTTGACATTCTTGCCACGTCGTTCATGTATGGCAGCCGTACTTTTATCAAGTACCCGGC
CGACATCCCTGATTTCTTTAAACAGTCCTTTCCTGAGGGTTTTACTTGGGAAAGAGTTACGAGATACAAA
GATGGTGGAGTCGTCACCGTCACGCAGGACACCAGCCTTGAGGATGGCGAGCTCGTCTACAACGTCAAGG
TCAGAGGGGTAAACTTTCCCTCCAATGGTCCCGTGATGCAGAAGAAGACCAAGGGTTGGGAGCCTAATAC
AGAGATGATGTATCCAGCAGATGGTGGTCTGAGAGGATACACTGACATCGCACTGAAAGTTGATGGTGGT
GGCCATCTGCACTGCAACTTCGTGACAACTTACAGGTCAAAAAAGACCGTCGGGAACATCAAGATGCCCG
GTGTCCATGCCGTTGATCACCGCCTGGAAAGGATCGAGGAGAGTGACAATGAAACCTACGTAGTGCAACG
CGAAGTGGCAGTTGCCAAATACAGCAACCTTGGTGGTGGCATGGACGAGCTGTACAAGTAAGTTTAAACG
GTCTCCAGCTTGGCTGTTTTGGCGGATGAGAGAAGATTTTCAGCCTGATACAGATTAAATCAGAACGCAG
AAGCGGTCTGATAAAACAGAATTTGCCTGGCGGCAGTAGCGCGGTGGTCCCACCTGACCCCATGCCGAAC
TCAGAAGTGAAACGCCGTAGCGCCGATGGTAGTGTGGGGTCTCCCCATGCGAGAGTAGGGAACTGCCAGG
CATCAAATAAAACGAAAGGCTCAGTCGAAAGACTGGGCCTTGGCTTCCTCGCTCACTGACTCGCTGCGCT
CGGTCGTTCGGCTGCGGCGAGCGGTATCAGCTCACTCAAAGGCGGTAATACGGTTATCCACAGAATCAGG
GGATAACGCAGGAAAGAACATGTGAGCAAAAGGCCAGCAAAAGGCCAGGAACCGTAAAAAGGCCGCGTTG
CTGGCGTTTTTCCACAGGCTCCGCCCCCCTGACGAGCATCACAAAAATCGACGCTCAAGTCAGAGGTGGC
GAAACCCGACAGGACTATAAAGATACCAGGCGTTTCCCCCTGGAAGCTCCCTCGTGCGCTCTCCTGTTCC
GACCCTGCCGCTTACCGGATACCTGTCCGCCTTTCTCCCTTCGGGAAGCGTGGCGCTTTCTCATAGCTCA
CGCTGTAGGTATCTCAGTTCGGTGTAGGTCGTTCGCTCCAAGCTGGGCTGTGTGCACGAACCCCCCGTTC
AGCCCGACCGCTGCGCCTTATCCGGTAACTATCGTCTTGAGTCCAACCCGGTAAGACACGACTTATCGCC
ACTGGCAGCAGCCACTGGTAACAGGATTAGCAGAGCGAGGTATGTAGGCGGTGCTACAGAGTTCTTGAAG
TGGTGGCCTAACTACGGCTACACTAGAAGAACAGTATTTGGTATCTGCGCTCTGCTGAAGCCAGTTACCT
TCGGAAAAAGAGTTGGTAGCTCTTGATCCGGCAAACAAACCACCGCTGGTAGCGGTGGTTTTTTTGTTTG
CAAGCAGCAGATTACGCGCAGAAAAAAAGGATCTCAAGAAGATCCTTTGATCTTTTCTACGGGGTCTGAC
GCTCAGTGGAACGAAAACTCACGTTAAGGGATTTTGGTCATGAGATTATCAAAAAGGATCTTCACCTAGA
TCCTTTTAAATTAAAAATGAAGTTTTAAATCAATCTAAAGTATATATGAGTAAACTTGGTCTGACAGTTA
CCAATGCTTAATCAGTGAGGCACCTATCTCAGCGATCTGTCTATTTCGTTCATCCATAGTTGCCTGACTC
CCCGTCGTGTAGATAACTACGATACGGGAGGGCTTACCATCTGGCCCCAGTGCTGCAATGATACCGCGAG
ACCCACGCTCACCGGCTCCAGATTTATCAGCAATAAACCAGCCAGCCGGAAGGGCCGAGCGCAGAAGTGG
TCCTGCAACTTTATCCGCCTCCATCCAGTCTATTAATTGTTGCCGGGAAGCTAGAGTAAGTAGTTCGCCA
GTTAATAGTTTGCGCAACGTTGTTGCCATTGCTACAGGCATCGTGGTGTCACGCTCGTCGTTTGGTATGG
CTTCATTCAGCTCCGGTTCCCAACGATCAAGGCGAGTTACATGATCCCCCATGTTGTGCAAAAAAGCGGT
TAGCTCCTTCGGTCCTCCGATCGTTGTCAGAAGTAAGTTGGCCGCAGTGTTATCACTCATGGTTATGGCA
GCACTGCATAATTCTCTTACTGTCATGCCATCCGTAAGATGCTTTTCTGTGACTGGTGAGTACTCAACCA
AGTCATTCTGAGAATAGTGTATGCGGCGACCGAGTTGCTCTTGCCCGGCGTCAATACGGGATAATACCGC
GCCACATAGCAGAACTTTAAAAGTGCTCATCATTGGAAAACGTTCTTCGGGGCGAAAACTCTCAAGGATC
TTACCGCTGTTGAGATCCAGTTCGATGTAACCCACTCGTGCACCCAACTGATCTTCAGCATCTTTTACTT
TCACCAGCGTTTCTGGGTGAGCAAAAACAGGAAGGCAAAATGCCGCAAAAAAGGGAATAAGGGCGACACG
GAAATGTTGAATACTCATACTCTTCCTTTTTCAATATTATTGAAGCATTTATCAGGGTTATTGTCTCATG
AGCGGATACATATTTGAATGTATTTAGAAAAATAAACAAATAGGGGTTCCGCGCACATTTCCCCGAAAAG
TGCCACCTGACGTCTAAGAAACCATTATTATCATGACATTAACCTATAAAAATAGGCGTATCACGAGGCA
GAATTTCAGATAAAAAAAATCCTTAGCTTTCGCTAAGGATGATTTCTGGAATTCGCGGCCGCTTCTAGAG
TTGACGGCTAGCTCAGTCCTAGGTATTGTGCTAGCATTAACTTTAAGAAGGAGATATACATACCCATGGG
TTCT
